Addgene plasmid #238976: pCDH-3_Flag-YTHDF2-m6A-MUT
Purpose: Expresses the m6A-binding-deficient mutant of YTHDF2
Depositing lab: Jianjun Chen. Depositing organization: Beckman Research Institute of the City of Hope. Publication: YTHDF2 promotes ATP synthesis and immune evasion in B cell malignancies. Chen Z, Zeng C, Yang L, Che Y, Chen M, Sau L, Wang B, Zhou K, Chen Y, Qing Y, Shen C, Zhang T, Wunderlich M, Wu D, Li W, Wang K, Leung K, Sun M, Tang T, He X, Zhang L, Swaminathan S, Mulloy JC, Muschen M, Huang H, Weng H, Xiao G, Deng X, Chen J. Cell. 2024 Dec 12:S0092-8674(24)01324-2. doi: 10.1016/j.cell.2024.11.007. PubMed 39694037.
Backbone
  Vector backbone: pCDH
  Vector type: Mammalian Expression, Lentiviral
Growth in bacteria
  Bacterial resistance: Ampicillin, 100 μg/mL
  Growth temperature: 37°C
  Growth strain: NEB Stable
  Copy number: High Copy
Gene/Insert
  Gene/Insert name: YTHDF2-m6A-MUT
  Species: H. sapiens (human)
  Mutation: 2 site mutation (W432A+W486A)
  Entrez Gene: YTHDF2 (a.k.a. CAHL, DF2, HGRG8, NY-REN-2)
  Cloning method: Restriction Enzyme; 5′ cloning site Unknown (unknown if destroyed)
Terms and licenses: Academic/Nonprofit Terms; Industry Terms: Not Available to Industry
How to cite: pCDH-3_Flag-YTHDF2-m6A-MUT was a gift from Jianjun Chen (Addgene plasmid # 238976 ; http://n2t.net/addgene:238976 ; RRID:Addgene_238976)
