[The description below was written by a language model from this plasmid's Addgene catalogue record and pLannotate feature annotations shown in this document.]
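Description:
pCDH-3_Flag-YTHDF2-m6A-MUT is a third-generation-style HIV-1 lentiviral transfer plasmid of about 10 kb, built on the pCDH backbone, for transient or stable expression in mammalian cells. In bacteria it is maintained through a high-copy ColE1/pUC-type origin and selected with ampicillin via the β-lactamase gene. The viral portion has a chimeric RSV promoter fused to a truncated 5' LTR, which drives genomic RNA production in packaging cells independently of Tat. It also has the Ψ packaging signal with a gag fragment, the Rev response element for nuclear export of the unspliced genome, and the cPPT/CTS. A WPRE sits upstream of the truncated 3' LTR to enhance transcript stability and expression. An SV40 polyadenylation signal and SV40 origin lie beyond the 3' LTR.

The payload is human YTHDF2 carrying an N-terminal 3xFLAG tag, expressed from the CMV immediate early promoter with a partial enhancer. The coding sequence bears two substitutions, W432A and W486A, which the record describes as making the protein deficient in m6A binding. A second cassette downstream uses the EF-1α core promoter joined to an HTLV-1 LTR segment to drive copGFP followed by puromycin N-acetyltransferase, so transduced cells can be tracked by fluorescence and enriched with puromycin. The element linking these two markers is not annotated. The construct serves as a reader-dead control or rescue reagent alongside wild-type YTHDF2, to test whether a phenotype depends on m6A recognition. The associated publication studies YTHDF2 in ATP synthesis and immune evasion in B cell malignancies.
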