Features (pLannotate 1.2.2; 30 found; start..end, strand, type, name):
      8..108     -  CDS            Rev (fragment): human immunodeficiency virus 1 (HIV-1) Rev protein; rev; enhances nuclear export of unspliced and incompletely spliced viral mRNAs
    485..718     -  misc_feature   RRE: The Rev response element (RRE) of HIV-1 allows for Rev-dependent mRNA export from the nucleus to the cytoplasm.
    889..1227    -  CDS            HIV-1 gag (fragment): gag protein from human immunodeficiency virus 1; gag
   1211..1336    -  misc_feature   HIV-1 Ψ: packaging signal of human immunodeficiency virus type 1
   1383..1563    -  LTR            5' LTR (truncated): truncated 5' long terminal repeat (LTR) from HIV-1
   1564..1790    -  promoter       RSV promoter: Rous sarcoma virus enhancer/promoter
   1804..1958    +  CDS            lacZα (fragment): LacZα fragment of β-galactosidase; lacZ fragment
   1964..2063    -  misc_feature   bom (fragment): basis of mobility region from pBR322
   2165..2200    -  CDS            rop (fragment): Rop protein, which maintains plasmids at low copy number; rop
   2295..2399    +  promoter       AmpR promoter: bla
   2400..3260    +  CDS            AmpR: β-lactamase; bla; confers resistance to ampicillin, carbenicillin, and related antibiotics
   3431..4019    +  rep_origin     ori: high-copy-number ColE1/pMB1/pBR322/pUC origin of replication
   4202..4294    +  CDS            lacI (fragment): lac repressor; lacI; The lac repressor binds to the lac operator to inhibit transcription in E. coli. This inhibition can be relieved by adding lactose or isopropyl-β-D-thiogalactopyranoside (IPTG).
   4307..4328    +  protein_bind   CAP binding site: CAP binding activates transcription in the presence of cAMP. E. coli catabolite activator protein
   4343..4373    +  promoter       lac promoter: promoter for the E. coli lac operon
   4381..4397    +  protein_bind   lac operator: The lac repressor binds to the lac operator to inhibit transcription in E. coli. This inhibition can be relieved by adding lactose or isopropyl-β-D-thiogalactopyranoside (IPTG). lac repressor encoded by lacI
   4454..4589    -  rep_origin     SV40 ori: SV40 origin of replication
   4629..4750    -  polyA_signal   SV40 poly(A) signal: SV40 polyadenylation signal
   4822..5002    -  LTR            5' LTR (truncated): truncated 5' long terminal repeat (LTR) from HIV-1
   5027..5134    -  CDS            nef (fragment): NEF_SIVS4 - Experimental evidence at protein level: Swiss-Prot protein existence level 1. Interferes with TCR signaling from the cell membrane. Interacts with CD247/TCRZ (TCR zeta chain) and exert potent down- regulation of cell surface TCR/CD3 complexes. From Simian immunodeficiency virus (isolate F236/smH4) (SIV-sm) (Simian immunodeficiency virus sooty mangabey monkey).
   5129..5717    -  misc_feature   WPRE: woodchuck hepatitis virus posttranscriptional regulatory element
   5718..6317    -  CDS            PuroR: puromycin N-acetyltransferase; pac from Streptomyces alboniger; confers resistance to puromycin
   6441..7105    -  CDS            CopGFP (fragment): green fluorescent protein 2 from Pontellina plumata, also known as ppluGFP2 (Shagin et al., 2004)
   7162..7430    -  LTR            5' LTR (truncated): truncated 5' long terminal repeat (LTR) from human T-cell leukemia virus (HTLV) type 1
   7443..7654    -  promoter       EF-1α core promoter: core promoter for human elongation factor EF-1α
   7699..9432    -  CDS            YTHDF2: YTHD2_HUMAN - Also known as HGRG8 From Homo sapiens (Human).
   9445..9507    -  CDS            3xFLAG: three tandem FLAG® epitope tags, followed by an enterokinase cleavage site
   9584..9787    -  promoter       CMV promoter: human cytomegalovirus (CMV) immediate early promoter
   9788..9864    -  enhancer       CMV enhancer (fragment): human cytomegalovirus immediate early enhancer
   9877..9993    -  misc_feature   cPPT/CTS: central polypurine tract and central termination sequence of HIV-1
>Addgene plasmid #238976 | pCDH-3_Flag-YTHDF2-m6A-MUT | addgene full sequence | sequence record 474759 | Addgene NGS Result
CCGTCGAGATCCGTTCACTAATCGAATGGATCTGTCTCTGTCTCTCTCTCCACCTTCTTCTTCTATTCCT
TCGGGCCTGTCGGGTCCCCTCGGGGTTGGGAGGTGGGTCTGAAACGATAATGGTGAATATCCCTGCCTAA
CTCTATTCACTATAGAAAGTACAGCAAAAACTATTCTTAAACCTACCAAGCCTCCTACTATCATTATGAA
TAATTTTATATACCACAGCCAATTTGTTATGTTAAACCAATTCCACAAACTTGCCCATTTATCTAATTCC
AATAATTCTTGTTCATTCTTTTCTTGCTGGTTTTGCGATTCTTCAATTAAGGAGTGTATTAAGCTTGTGT
AATTGTTAATTTCTCTGTCCCACTCCATCCAGGTCGTGTGATTCCAAATCTGTTCCAGAGATTTATTACT
CCAACTAGCATTCCAAGGCACAGCAGTGGTGCAAATGAGTTTTCCAGAGCAACCCCAAATCCCCAGGAGC
TGTTGATCCTTTAGGTATCTTTCCACAGCCAGGATTCTTGCCTGGAGCTGCTTGATGCCCCAGACTGTGA
GTTGCAACAGATGCTGTTGCGCCTCAATAGCCCTCAGCAAATTGTTCTGCTGCTGCACTATACCAGACAA
TAATTGTCTGGCCTGTACCGTCAGCGTCATTGACGCTGCGCCCATAGTGCTTCCTGCTGCTCCCAAGAAC
CCAAGGAACAAAGCTCCTATTCCCACTGCTCTTTTTTCTCTCTGCACCACTCTTCTCTTTGCCTTGGTGG
GTGCTACTCCTAATGGTTCAATTTTTACTACTTTATATTTATATAATTCACTTCTCCAATTGTCCCTCAT
ATCTCCTCCTCCAGGTCTGAAGATCAGTGGCCGCTTGCTGTGCGGTGGTCTTACTTTTGTTTTGCTCTTC
CTCTATCTTGTCTAAAGCTTCCTTGGTGTCTTTTATCTCTATCCTTTGATGCACACAATAGAGGGTTGCT
ACTGTATTATATAATGATCTAAGTTCTTCTGATCCTGTCTGAAGGGATGGTTGTAGCTGTCCCAGTATTT
GTCTACAGCCTTCTGATGTTTCTAACAGGCCAGGATTAACTGCGAATCGTTCTAGCTCCCTGCTTGCCCA
TACTATATGTTTTAATTTATATTTTTTCTTTCCCCCTGGCCTTAACCGAATTTTTTCCCATCGCGATCTA
ATTCTCCCCCGCTTAATACTGACGCTCTCGCACCCATCTCTCTCCTTCTAGCCTCCGCTAGTCAAAATTT
TTGGCGTACTCACCAGTCGCCGCCCCTCGCCTCTTGCCGTGCGCGCTTCAGCAAGCCGAGTCCTGCGTCG
AGAGAGCTCCTCTGGTTTCCCTTTCGCTTTCAAGTCCCTGTTCGGGCGCCACTGCTAGAGATTTTCCACA
CTGACTAAAAGGGTCTGAGGGATCTCTAGTTACCAGAGTCACACAACAGACGGGCACACACTACTTGAAG
CACTCAAGGCAAGCTTTATTGAGGCTTAAGCAGTGGGTTCCCTAGTTAGCCAGAGAGCTCCCAGGCTCAG
ATCTGGTCTAACCAGAGAGACCCGTTTATGTATCGAGCTAGGCACTTAAATACAATATCTCTGCAATGCG
GCAATTCAGTGGTTCGTCCAATCCATGTCAGACCCGTCTGTTGCCTTCCTAATAAGGCACGATCGTACCA
CCTTACTTCCACCAATCGGCATGCACGGTGCTTTTTCTCTCCTTGTAAGGCATGTTGCTAACTCATCGTT
ACCATGTTGCAAGACTACAAGAGTATTGCATAAGACTACACGCGTCAGCTTGGCACTGGCCGTCGTTTTA
CAACGTCGTGACTGGGAAAACCCTGGCGTTACCCAACTTAATCGCCTTGCAGCACATCCCCCTTTCGCCA
GCTGGCGTAATAGCGAAGAGGCCCGCACCGATCGCCCTTCCCAACAGTTGCGCAGCCTGAATGGCGAATG
GCGCCTGATGCGGTATTTTCTCCTTACGCATCTGTGCGGTATTTCACACCGCATATGGTGCACTCTCAGT
ACAATCTGCTCTGATGCCGCATAGTTAAGCCAGCCCCGACACCCGCCAACACCCGCTGACGCGCCCTGAC
GGGCTTGTCTGCTCCCGGCATCCGCTTACAGACAAGCTGTGACCGTCTCCGGGAGCTGCATGTGTCAGAG
GTTTTCACCGTCATCACCGAAACGCGCGAGACGAAAGGGCCTCGTGATACGCCTATTTTTATAGGTTAAT
GTCATGATAATAATGGTTTCTTAGACGTCAGGTGGCACTTTTCGGGGAAATGTGCGCGGAACCCCTATTT
GTTTATTTTTCTAAATACATTCAAATATGTATCCGCTCATGAGACAATAACCCTGATAAATGCTTCAATA
ATATTGAAAAAGGAAGAGTATGAGTATTCAACATTTCCGTGTCGCCCTTATTCCCTTTTTTGCGGCATTT
TGCCTTCCTGTTTTTGCTCACCCAGAAACGCTGGTGAAAGTAAAAGATGCTGAAGATCAGTTGGGTGCAC
GAGTGGGTTACATCGAACTGGATCTCAACAGCGGTAAGATCCTTGAGAGTTTTCGCCCCGAAGAACGTTT
TCCAATGATGAGCACTTTTAAAGTTCTGCTATGTGGCGCGGTATTATCCCGTATTGACGCCGGGCAAGAG
CAACTCGGTCGCCGCATACACTATTCTCAGAATGACTTGGTTGAGTACTCACCAGTCACAGAAAAGCATC
TTACGGATGGCATGACAGTAAGAGAATTATGCAGTGCTGCCATAACCATGAGTGATAACACTGCGGCCAA
CTTACTTCTGACAACGATCGGAGGACCGAAGGAGCTAACCGCTTTTTTGCACAACATGGGGGATCATGTA
ACTCGCCTTGATCGTTGGGAACCGGAGCTGAATGAAGCCATACCAAACGACGAGCGTGACACCACGATGC
CTGTAGCAATGGCAACAACGTTGCGCAAACTATTAACTGGCGAACTACTTACTCTAGCTTCCCGGCAACA
ATTAATAGACTGGATGGAGGCGGATAAAGTTGCAGGACCACTTCTGCGCTCGGCCCTTCCGGCTGGCTGG
TTTATTGCTGATAAATCTGGAGCCGGTGAGCGTGGGTCTCGCGGTATCATTGCAGCACTGGGGCCAGATG
GTAAGCCCTCCCGTATCGTAGTTATCTACACGACGGGGAGTCAGGCAACTATGGATGAACGAAATAGACA
GATCGCTGAGATAGGTGCCTCACTGATTAAGCATTGGTAACTGTCAGACCAAGTTTACTCATATATACTT
TAGATTGATTTAAAACTTCATTTTTAATTTAAAAGGATCTAGGTGAAGATCCTTTTTGATAATCTCATGA
CCAAAATCCCTTAACGTGAGTTTTCGTTCCACTGAGCGTCAGACCCCGTAGAAAAGATCAAAGGATCTTC
TTGAGATCCTTTTTTTCTGCGCGTAATCTGCTGCTTGCAAACAAAAAAACCACCGCTACCAGCGGTGGTT
TGTTTGCCGGATCAAGAGCTACCAACTCTTTTTCCGAAGGTAACTGGCTTCAGCAGAGCGCAGATACCAA
ATACTGTTCTTCTAGTGTAGCCGTAGTTAGGCCACCACTTCAAGAACTCTGTAGCACCGCCTACATACCT
CGCTCTGCTAATCCTGTTACCAGTGGCTGCTGCCAGTGGCGATAAGTCGTGTCTTACCGGGTTGGACTCA
AGACGATAGTTACCGGATAAGGCGCAGCGGTCGGGCTGAACGGGGGGTTCGTGCACACAGCCCAGCTTGG
AGCGAACGACCTACACCGAACTGAGATACCTACAGCGTGAGCTATGAGAAAGCGCCACGCTTCCCGAAGG
GAGAAAGGCGGACAGGTATCCGGTAAGCGGCAGGGTCGGAACAGGAGAGCGCACGAGGGAGCTTCCAGGG
GGAAACGCCTGGTATCTTTATAGTCCTGTCGGGTTTCGCCACCTCTGACTTGAGCGTCGATTTTTGTGAT
GCTCGTCAGGGGGGCGGAGCCTATGGAAAAACGCCAGCAACGCGGCCTTTTTACGGTTCCTGGCCTTTTG
CTGGCCTTTTGCTCACATGTTCTTTCCTGCGTTATCCCCTGATTCTGTGGATAACCGTATTACCGCCTTT
GAGTGAGCTGATACCGCTCGCCGCAGCCGAACGACCGAGCGCAGCGAGTCAGTGAGCGAGGAAGCGGAAG
AGCGCCCAATACGCAAACCGCCTCTCCCCGCGCGTTGGCCGATTCATTAATGCAGCTGGCACGACAGGTT
TCCCGACTGGAAAGCGGGCAGTGAGCGCAACGCAATTAATGTGAGTTAGCTCACTCATTAGGCACCCCAG
GCTTTACACTTTATGCTTCCGGCTCGTATGTTGTGTGGAATTGTGAGCGGATAACAATTTCACACAGGAA
ACAGCTATGACATGATTACGAATTTGGTCTCTGCAAAAGTCTAGGCCTCCAAAAAAGCCTCCTCACTACT
TCTGGAATAGCTCAGAGGCCGAGGCGGCCTCGGCCTCTGCATAAATAAAAAAAATTAGTCAGCCATGGGG
CGGAGAATGGGCGGAACTGGGCGGAGTTAGGGGCGGGATGGGCGGAGTTAGGGGCGGGATAGCTAGAGCC
AGACATGATAAGATACATTGATGAGTTTGGACAAACCACAACTAGAATGCAGTGAAAAAAATGCTTTATT
TGTGAAATTTGTGATGCTATTGCTTTATTTGTAACCATTATAAGCTGCAATAAACAAGTTCCTCTCACTC
TCTGATATTCATTTCTTTGCAAGTTATAAATACTGAATAATAAGATGACATGAACTACTACTGCTAGAGA
TTTTCCACACTGACTAAAAGGGTCTGAGGGATCTCTAGTTACCAGAGTCACACAACAGACGGGCACACAC
TACTTGAAGCACTCAAGGCAAGCTTTATTGAGGCTTAAGCAGTGGGTTCCCTAGTTAGCCAGAGAGCTCC
CAGGCTCAGATCTGGTCTAACCAGAGAGACCCAGTACAAGCAAAAAGCAGATCTTATCTTCGTTGGGAGT
GAATTAGCCCTTCCAGTCCCCCCTTTTCTTTTAAAAAGTGGCTAAGATCTACAGCTGCCTTGTAAGTCAT
TGGTCTTAAAGGTACCAGGCGGGGAGGCGGCCCAAAGGGAGATCCGACTCGTCTGAGGGCGAAGGCGGAG
ACGCGGAAGAGGCCGCAGAGCCGGCAGCAGGCCGCGGGAAGGAAGGTCCGCTGGATTGAGGGCCGAAGGG
ACGTAGCAGAAGGACGTCCCGCGCAGAATCCAGGTGGCAACACAGGCGAGCAGCCAAGGAAAGGACGATG
ATTTCCCCGACAACACCACGGAATTGTCAGTGCCCAACAGCCGAGCCCCTGTCCAGCAGCGGGCAAGGCA
GGCGGCGATGAGTTCCGCCGTGGCAATAGGGAGGGGGAAAGCGAAAGTCCCGGAAAGGAGCTGACAGGTG
GTGGCAATGCCCCAACCAGTGGGGGTTGCGTCAGCAAACACAGTGCACACCACGCCACGTTGCCTGACAA
CGGGCCACAACTCCTCATAAAGAGACAGCAACCAGGATTTATACAAGGAGGAGAAAATGAAAGCCATACG
GGAAGCAATAGCATGATACAAAGGCATTAAAGCAGCGTATCCACATAGCGTAAAAGGAGCAACATAGTTA
AGAATACCAGTCAATCTTTCACAAATTTTGTAATCCAGAGGTTGATTTCAGGCACCGGGCTTGCGGGTCA
TGCACCAGGTGCGCGGTCCTTCGGGCACCTCGACGTCGGCGGTGACGGTGAAGCCGAGCCGCTCGTAGAA
GGGGAGGTTGCGGGGCGCGGAGGTCTCCAGGAAGGCGGGCACCCCGGCGCGCTCGGCCGCCTCCACTCCG
GGGAGCACGACGGCGCTGCCCAGACCCTTGCCCTGGTGGTCGGGCGAGACGCCGACGGTGGCCAGGAACC
ACGCGGGCTCCTTGGGCCGGTGCGGCGCCAGGAGGCCTTCCATCTGTTGCTGCGCGGCCAGCCGGGAACC
GCTCAACTCGGCCATGCGCGGGCCGATCTCGGCGAACACCGCCCCCGCTTCGACGCTCTCCGGCGTGGTC
CAGACCGCCACCGCGGCGCCGTCGTCCGCGACCCACACCTTGCCGATGTCGAGCCCGACGCGCGTGAGGA
AGAGTTCTTGCAGCTCGGTGACCCGCTCGATGTGGCGGTCCGGATCGACGGTGTGGCGCGTGGCGGGGTA
GTCGGCGAACGCGGCGGCGAGGGTGCGTACGGCCCTGGGGACGTCGTCGCGGGTGGCGAGGCGCACCGTG
GGCTTGTACTCGGTCATAGGGCCGGGATTCTCCTCCACGTCACCGCATGTTAGAAGACTTCCTCTGCCCT
CGCGAGATCCGGTGGAGCCGGGTCCGGCGGTGCCGTCCACGGCAGAATTGGACGACTGAGCGCGGGATCT
GGCGAAGGCGATGGGGGTCTTGAAGGCGTGCTGGTACTCCACGATGCCCAGCTCGGTGTTGCTGTGCAGC
TCCTCCACGCGGCGGAAGGCGAACATGGGGCCCCCGTTCTGCAGGATGCTGGGGTGGATGGCGCTCTTGA
AGTGCATGTGGCTGTCCACCACGAAGCTGTAGTAGCCGCCGTCGCGCAGGCTGAAGGTGCGGGCGAAGCT
GCCCACCAGCACGTTATCGCCCATGGGGTGCAGGTGCTCCACGGTGGCGTTGCTGCGGATGATCTTGTCG
GTGAAGATCACGCTGTCCTCGGGGAAGCCGGTGCCCACCACCTTGAAGTCGCCGATCACGCGGCCGGCCT
CGTAGCGGTAGCTGAAGCTCACGTGCAGCACGCCGCCGTCCTCGTACTTCTCGATGCGGGTGTTGGTGTA
GCCGCCGTTGTTGATGGCGTGCAGGAAGGGGTTCTCGTAGCCGCTGGGGTAGGTGCCGAAGTGGTAGAAG
CCGTAGCCCATCACGTGGCTCAGCAGGTAGGGGCTGAAGGTCAGGGCGCCTTTGGTGCTCTTCATCTTGT
TGGTCATGCGGCCCTGCTTGGGGGTGCCCTCTCCGCCGCCCACCAGCTCGAACTCCACGCCGTTCAGGGT
GCCGGTGATGCGGCACTCGATCTCCATGGCGGGCAGGCCGCTCTCGTCGCTCTCCATGGTGGCGTCTAGC
GTAGGCGCCGGTCACAGCTTGGATCTGTAACGGCGCAGAACAGAAAACGAAACAAAGACGTAGAGTTGAG
CAAGCAGGGTCAGGCAAAGCGTGGAGAGCCGGCTGAGTCTAGGTAGGCTCCAAGGGAGCGCCGGACAAAG
GCCCGGTCTCGACCTGAGCTTTAAACTTACCTAGACGGCGGACGCAGTTCAGGAGGCACCACAGGCGGGA
GGCGGCAGAACGCGACTCAACCGGCGTGGATGGCGGCCTCAGGTAGGGCGGCGGGCGCGTGAAGGAGAGA
TGCGAGCCCCTCGAAGCTTCAGCTGTGTTCTGGCGGCAAACCCGTTGCGAAAAAGAACGTTCACGGCGAC
TACTGCACTTATATACGGTTCTCCCCCACCCTCGGGAAAAAGGCGGAGCCAGTACACGACATCACTTTCC
CAGTTTACCCCGCGCCACCTTCTCTAGGCACCCGTTCAATTGCCGACCCCTCCCCCCAACTTCTCGGGGA
CTGTGGGCGATGTGCGCTCTGCCCACTGACGGGCACCGGAGCGATCGCAGATCCTTCGCGGCCGCTTATT
TCCCACGACCTTGACGTTCCTTTTTAACACTTTCTTCTTCCTCTTGGCGTTTCTCATAGTGTGAGAAGTC
ATCAAAAATGGAAGTGGTGTGCTTGTAGCTGGCTATAATTTTCAACACCTGCTTAGCCTTTTCCAGAGGC
ACTTCCTGAGTGTCCCTAGAGTTGGTCACTGGTTTATTCTCGTTGTTCTCTAGGCGAATGTGTCGCAGTT
GGCTATTGGGAACGTCCTTCACAAAAATCCACCTGACATCAAAACGACCCTTCCATTTGTCCTGGGAGGC
CACACCTGCACATGTGTTGTAGTCCACAGCAGATTTCATTTCTGCCACGCCACAGAAGTGTCCACTGCCG
TTGACACTGAAAAGTAAGTAAACGGGGCCTTTCCCGTTCATGGAACGATAAGCAGCATCCAGTCTCTTGT
TACCATGCTCTGTGCTGCAGGCAATATTATACTTAATGGAACGGTGAATATCGTCCTCAGAGTAGCTCTT
AATGATGAAAACCCGGCCATGTTTCAGATTCCAGTCAAAATCTTTGGGGTTATAGTTATTAATGGACCGA
AGCTTCTCCAACACTGGGTGGGGTTCTGAAGGAGTAGATCCAGAACCAGCCTGAGACTGTCCTACTCCAT
TACCATCCACCCCATTATGACCGAACCCACTGCCACGGTTCCGAGGTGCTACCCAGCGGGTTGGCTGAGC
TGCCTGTTGCTGGACTGAAAGCTGGGCAGGCTGTGGTGGAGGTGGAGGCAATGGCTGTGTCTGTTGCCCT
ACTGATGCCTGAGCCACTGGTGGGCTATTGTTAGCCTGCTGACCTACAGGCTGAGGAGACCCCTGGGTTG
GCTGACCTATATTCTGAACCAAAGCCTGTGAGGGGGCTTTTGCAACGGGACCCTTGTTATCCCAAGTTCC
AATATCCATGTTATGCTTTATCGGGGGTGGCGGAAGACTTGACCCTGCAATGCCATTCTTGGTCTTCAGT
TTAGGTTGCTGTTTTGCAGGCTTGCTAGCAATATCAGCCCAAGATGCTGGTTTTGGAGGAGCAATGGTGG
CTGGAGGCAAACTATTGGAAGCCACGATGTTACTAGTAATGGACCCGCTACCAACAGCAGAACCTACAAC
TTTTGGAACATTGCTTGCAACTTCTGTGCTACCCAACTTCAGTGCTGCCATCCCTTGGTCTATAGTATTC
ATGCCAGGAGCCTTATTGAGGGTCTCATTGGCAAAAGCTGACTGTCCATCAATCATGGCTCCACCTAAGG
AGCTAGGTGCATAAGCATAATTGCTACTATATCCAGAGCTCTGAGTAGACTGTCCCTGAGAACTGTTATT
TCCCCATGCTGAGAAGTCAATCCCACTGGGAAAGAAATTAAAACCATGCTGACCAAGAAATGGAGTGCTA
CCTAGGGCTCCTGGTTGCCCAAACATTGCATCTGGTAGGAAGTGGGGCTCTCCGTTGCTCAGCTGTCCAT
AAGAAGTTAAGTAGGGCATGGCTGTGTCACCCCCCGTAGACCAAGCAGCTTCACCCAAAGAATAGGAGAA
GCCAATGGAGGGACTGTAGTAACTGGGTAAGTAGGAATCTGACATGGCAGTATATGCATTATTGGGCCTT
GCCTGTGGACTCAAGTAAGGTTCAAAATCATCATCGTTTAATCCATCCTTTTGATGTACAGATCCATTTT
GTACTTTGTTTCCTTGACCTTTTGGTCTCTGCTCCAAGAGGCTGCTGGCCGAGAATTCGCTAGCCTTGTC
ATCGTCATCCTTGTAGTCGATGTCATGATCTTTATAATCACCGTCATGGTCTTTGTAATCCATTCTAGAA
TCTTCTATGGAGGTCAAAACAGCGTGGATGGCGTCTCCAGGCGATCTGACGGTTCACTAAACGAGCTCTG
CTTATATAAACCTCCCACCGTACACGCCTACCGCCCATTTGCGTCAATGGGGCGGAGTTGTTACGACATT
TTGGAAAGTCCCGTTGATTTTGGTGCCAAAACAAACTCCCATTGACGTCAATGGGGTGGAGACTTGGAAA
TCCCCGTGAGTCAAACCGCTATCCACGCCCATTGATGTACTGCCAAAACCGCATCACCATGGTAATAGCG
ATGACTAATACGTAGATGTACTGCCAAGTAGGAAAGTCCCATAAGGTCATGTACTGGGCATAATACTAGT
ATCGATAAAATTTTGAATTTTGTAATTTGTTTTTGTAATTCTTTAGTTTGTATGTCTGTTGCTATTATGT
CTACTATTCTTTCCCCTGCACTGTACCCCCCAATCCCCCCTTTTCTTTTAAAAGTTAACCGATA
